Addgene plasmid #66283: FPR1-Tango
Purpose: Expression of G protein-coupled receptors for PRESTO-Tango: parallel receptorome expression and screening via transcriptional output, with transcriptional activation following arrestin translocation
Depositing lab: Bryan Roth. Depositing organization: University of North Carolina at Chapel Hill. Publication: PRESTO-Tango as an open-source resource for interrogation of the druggable human GPCRome. Kroeze WK, Sassano MF, Huang XP, Lansu K, McCorvy JD, Giguere PM, Sciaky N, Roth BL. Nat Struct Mol Biol. 2015 May;22(5):362-9. doi: 10.1038/nsmb.3014. Epub 2015 Apr 20. PubMed 25895059.
Backbone
  Vector backbone: empty Tango
  Backbone size w/o insert (bp): 6632
  Vector type: Mammalian Expression
  Selectable markers: Neomycin (select with G418)
Growth in bacteria
  Bacterial resistance: Ampicillin, 100 μg/mL
  Growth temperature: 37°C
  Growth strain: DH5alpha
  Copy number: High Copy
Gene/Insert
  Gene/Insert name: FPR1
  Species: H. sapiens (human)
  Insert size (bp): 1050
  Entrez Gene: FPR1 (a.k.a. FMLP, FPR)
  Promoter: CMV
  Tag / fusion protein: FLAG (N terminal on backbone)
  Cloning method: Restriction Enzyme; 5′ cloning site NotI (not destroyed); 3′ cloning site XhoI (unknown if destroyed)
  Sequencing primers: 5′ CMV-F; 3′ Tet-R
Terms and licenses: Academic/Nonprofit Terms; Industry Terms: Not Available to Industry
Depositor comments: Please note: Most of the PRESTO-Tango vectors do not contain the XhoI cut site downstream of the tTA sequence and instead carry an XbaI site. If you need to perform an XhoI digest we recommend sequencing with a forward primer at the C-terminus of tTA to determine which of the two sites is present. Suggested primer: 5-gagctccacttagacggcgagg-3. Original backbone was pcDNA3.1(+). These plasmids were generated as part of the Illuminating the Druggable Genome (IDG) program sponsored by the NIH Common Fund. The goal of this program is to identify, gather, and distribute information and resources for proteins that currently are not well-studied yet belong to commonly drug-targeted protein families: protein kinases, non-olfactory G-protein coupled receptors (GPCRs), and ion channels. The IDG program is designed to develop fundamental research tools for understudied proteins, elucidate their function, and disseminate the IDG-related resources and data to the greater scientific community.
How to cite: FPR1-Tango was a gift from Bryan Roth (Addgene plasmid # 66283 ; http://n2t.net/addgene:66283 ; RRID:Addgene_66283)
