[The description below was written by a language model from this plasmid's Addgene catalogue record.]
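Description:
FPR1-Tango is a mammalian expression plasmid from the PRESTO-Tango collection, a set of G protein-coupled receptor constructs built for parallel screening of the human GPCRome through a transcriptional readout of arrestin recruitment. It is based on an "empty Tango" backbone of about 6.6 kb that was itself derived from pcDNA3.1(+). The plasmid is maintained at high copy in E. coli under ampicillin selection. It also carries a neomycin resistance marker, so transfected mammalian cells can be selected with G418.

The payload is the human FPR1 coding sequence (formyl peptide receptor 1, also known as FMLP or FPR; about 1.05 kb), expressed from the CMV promoter. It was inserted by restriction cloning at a NotI site on the 5′ side. The 3′ site is nominally XhoI, but the depositor notes that most vectors in this series carry an XbaI site rather than XhoI downstream of the tTA sequence, so which site is present here is uncertain. The backbone adds an N-terminal FLAG tag, which is useful for detecting the receptor. The depositor comments also indicate a tTA (tetracycline transactivator) sequence downstream of the receptor.

In the Tango design, arrestin translocation to the activated receptor leads to transcriptional activation, so ligand activity at FPR1 is measured as reporter output rather than through G protein signalling. The record does not itemise the other elements of the Tango module, such as linker or protease cleavage sequences, and no feature table is provided. The construct was produced under a programme that develops research tools for understudied members of druggable protein families.
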