>Addgene plasmid #66283 | FPR1-Tango | depositor partial sequence | sequence record 113179 | empty Tango
GACGGATCGGGAGATCTCCCGATCCCCTATGGTGCACTCTCAGTACAATCTGCTCTGATGCCGCATAGTT
AAGCCAGTATCTGCTCCCTGCTTGTGTGTTGGAGGTCGCTGAGTAGTGCGCGAGCAAAATTTAAGCTACA
ACAAGGCAAGGCTTGACCGACAATTGCATGAAGAATCTGCTTAGGGTTAGGCGTTTTGCGCTGCTTCGCG
ATGTACGGGCCAGATATACGCGTTGACATTGATTATTGACTAGTTATTAATAGTAATCAATTACGGGGTC
ATTAGTTCATAGCCCATATATGGAGTTCCGCGTTACATAACTTACGGTAAATGGCCCGCCTGGCTGACCG
CCCAACGACCCCCGCCCATTGACGTCAATAATGACGTATGTTCCCATAGTAACGCCAATAGGGACTTTCC
ATTGACGTCAATGGGTGGAGTATTTACGGTAAACTGCCCACTTGGCAGTACATCAAGTGTATCATATGCC
AAGTACGCCCCCTATTGACGTCAATGACGGTAAATGGCCCGCCTGGCATTATGCCCAGTACATGACCTTA
TGGGACTTTCCTACTTGGCAGTACATCTACGTATTAGTCATCGCTATTACCATGGTGATGCGGTTTTGGC
AGTACATCAATGGGCGTGGATAGCGGTTTGACTCACGGGGATTTCCAAGTCTCCACCCCATTGACGTCAA
TGGGAGTTTGTTTTGGCACCAAAATCAACGGGACTTTCCAAAATGTCGTAACAACTCCGCCCCATTGACG
CAAATGGGCGGTAGGCGTGTACGGTGGGAGGTCTATATAAGCAGAGCTCTCTGGCTAACTAGAGAACCCA
CTGCTTACTGGCTTATCGAAATTAATACGACTCACTATAGGGAGACCCAAGCTGGCTAGCGTTTAAACTT
AAGCTTGGTACCGAGCTCGGATCCACTAGTCCAGTGTGGTGGAATTCTGCAGATATCCAGCACAGTGGCG
GCCGCGCCACCATGAAGACGATCATCGCCCTGAGCTACATCTTCTGCCTGGTATTCGCCGACTACAAGGA
CGATGATGACGCCAGCATCGATACCGGTGGACGCACCCCACCCAGCCTGGGTCCCCAAGATGAGTCCTGC
ACCACCGCCAGCTCCTCCCTGGCCAAGGACACTTCATCGACCGGTGAGAACCTGTACTTCCAGCTAAGAT
TAGATAAAAGTAAAGTGATTAACAGCGCATTAGAGCTGCTTAATGAGGTCGGAATCGAAGGTTTAACAAC
CCGTAAACTCGCCCAGAAGCTAGGTGTAGAGCAGCCTACATTGTATTGGCATGTAAAAAATAAGCGGGCT
TTGCTCGACGCCTTAGCCATTGAGATGTTAGATAGGCACCATACTCACTTTTGCCCTTTAGAAGGGGAAA
GCTGGCAAGATTTTTTACGTAATAACGCTAAAAGTTTTAGATGTGCTTTACTAAGTCATCGCGATGGAGC
AAAAGTACATTTAGGTACACGGCCTACAGAAAAACAGTATGAAACTCTCGAAAATCAATTAGCCTTTTTA
TGCCAACAAGGTTTTTCACTAGAGAATGCATTATATGCACTCAGCGCTGTGGGGCATTTTACTTTAGGTT
GCGTATTGGAAGATCAAGAGCATCAAGTCGCTAAAGAAGAAAGGGAAACACCTACTACTGATAGTATGCC
GCCATTATTACGACAAGCTATCGAATTATTTGATCACCAAGGTGCAGAGCCAGCCTTCTTATTCGGCCTT
GAATTGATCATATGCGGATTAGAAAAACAACTTAAATGTGAAAGTGGGTCCGCGTACAGCCGCGCGCGTA
CGAAAAACAATTACGGGTCTACCATCGAGGGCCTGCTCGATCTCCCGGACGACGACGCCCCCGAAGAGGC
GGGGCTGGCGGCTCCGCGCCTGTCCTTTCTCCCCGCGGGACACACGCGCAGACTGTCGACGGCCCCCCCG
ACCGATGTCAGCCTGGGGGACGAGCTCCACTTAGACGGCGAGGACGTGGCGATGGCGCATGCCGACGCGC
TAGACGATTTCGATCTGGACATGTTGGGGGACGGGGATTCCCCGGGTCCGGGATTTACCCCCCACGACTC
CGCCCCCTACGGCGCTCTGGATATGGCCGACTTCGAGTTTGAGCAGATGTTTACCGATGCCCTTGGAATT
GACGAGTACGGTGGGTAGCTCGAGTCTAGAGGGCCCGTTTAAACCCGCTGATCAGCCTCGACTGTGCCTT
CTAGTTGCCAGCCATCTGTTGTTTGCCCCTCCCCCGTGCCTTCCTTGACCCTGGAAGGTGCCACTCCCAC
TGTCCTTTCCTAATAAAATGAGGAAATTGCATCGCATTGTCTGAGTAGGTGTCATTCTATTCTGGGGGGT
GGGGTGGGGCAGGACAGCAAGGGGGAGGATTGGGAAGACAATAGCAGGCATGCTGGGGATGCGGTGGGCT
CTATGGCTTCTGAGGCGGAAAGAACCAGCTGGGGCTCTAGGGGGTATCCCC
[124 nt withheld, positions 2502-2625]
C
[91 nt withheld, positions 2627-2717]
A
[49 nt withheld, positions 2719-2767]
CCTTTGACGTTGGAGTCCACGTTCTTT
[37 nt withheld, positions 2795-2831]
ACCCTATCTCGGTCTATTCTTTTGATTTATAAGGGATTTTGCCGATTTCGGCCTATTGGTTAAAAAATGA
GCTGATTTAACAAAAATTTAACGCGAATTAATTCTGTGGAATGTGTGTCAGTTAGGGTGTGGAAAGTCCC
CAGGCTCCCCAGCAGGCAGAAGTATGCAAAGCATGCATCTCAATTAGTCAGCAACCAGGTGTGGAAAGTC
CCCAGGCTCCCCAGCAGGCAGAAGTATGCAAAGCATGCATCTCAATTAGTCAGCAACCATAGTCCCGCCC
CTAACTCCGCCCATCCCGCCCCTAACTCCGCCCAGTTCCGCCCATTCTCCGCCCCATGGCTGACTAATTT
TTTTTATTTATGCAGAGGCCGAGGCCGCCTCTGCCTCTGAGCTATTCCAGAAGTAGTGAGGAGGCTTTTT
TGGAGGCCTAGGCTTTTGCAAAAAGCTCCCGGGAGCTTGTATATCCATTTTCGGATCTGATCAAGAGACA
GGATGAGGATCGTTTCGCATGATTGAACAAGATGGATTGCACGCAGGTTCTCCGGCCGCTTGGGTGGAGA
GGCTATTCGGCTATGACTGGGCACAACAGACAATCGGCTGCTCTGATGCCGCCGTGTTCCGGCTGTCAGC
GCAGGGGCGCCCGGTTCTTTTTGTCAAGACCGACCTGTCCGGTGCCCTGAATGAACTGCAGGACGAGGCA
GCGCGGCTATCGTGGCTGGCCACGACGGGCGTTCCTTGCGCAGCTGTGCTCGACGTTGTCACTGAAGCGG
GAAGGGACTGGCTGCTATTGGGCGAAGTGCCGGGGCAGGATCTCCTGTCATCTCACCTTGCTCCTGCCGA
GAAAGTATCCATCATGGCTGATGCAATGCGGCGGCTGCATACGCTTGATCCGGCTACCTGCCCATTCGAC
CACCAAGCGAAACATCGCATCGAGCGAGCACGTACTCGGATGGAAGCCGGTCTTGTCGATCAGGATGATC
TGGACGAAGAGCATCAGGGGCTCGCGCCAGCCGAACTGTTCGCCAGGCTCAAGGCGCGCATGCCCGACGG
CGAGGATCTCGTCGTGACCCATGGCGATGCCTGCTTGCCGAATATCATGGTGGAAAATGGCCGCTTTTCT
GGATTCATCGACTGTGGCCGGCTGGGTGTGGCGGACCGCTATCAGGACATAGCGTTGGCTACCCGTGATA
TTGCTGAAGAGCTTGGCGGCGAATGGGCTGACCGCTTCCTCGTGCTTTACGGTATCGCCGCTCCCGATTC
GCAGCGCATCGCCTTCTATCGCCTTCTTGACGAGTTCTTCTGAGCGGGACTCTGGGGTTCGAAATGACCG
ACCAAGCGACGCCCAACCTGCCATCACGAGATTTCGATTCCACCGCCGCCTTCTATGAAAGGTTGGGCTT
CGGAATCGTTTTCCGGGACGCCGGCTGGATGATCCTCCAGCGCGGGGATCTCATGCTGGAGTTCTTCGCC
CACCCCAACTTGTTTATTGCAGCTTATAATGGTTACAAATAAAGCAATAGCATCACAAATTTCACAAATA
AAGCATTTTTTTCACTGCATTCTAGTTGTGGTTTGTCCAAACTCATCAATGTATCTTATCATGTCTGTAT
ACCGTCGACCTCTAGCTAGAGCTTGGCGTAATCATGGTCATAGCTGTTTCCTGTGTGAAATTGTTATCCG
CTCACAATTCCACACAACATACGAGCCGGAAGCATAAAGTGTAAAGCCTGGGGTGCCTAATGAGTGAGCT
AACTCACATTAATTGCGTTGCGCTCACTGCCCGCTTTCCAGTCGGGAAACCTGTCGTGCCAGCTGCATTA
ATGAATCGGCCAACGCGCGGGGAGAGGCGGTTTGCGTATTGGGCGCTCTTCCGCTTCCTCGCTCACTGAC
TCGCTGCGCTCGGTCGTTCGGCTGCGGCGAGCGGTATCAGCTCACTCAAAGGCGGTAATACGGTTATCCA
CAGAATCAGGGGATAACGCAGGAAAGAACATGTGAGCAAAAGGCCAGCAAAAGGCCAGGAACCGTAAAAA
GGCCGCGTTGCTGGCGTTTTTCCATAGGCTCCGCCCCCCTGACGAGCATCACAAAAATCGACGCTCAAGT
CAGAGGTGGCGAAACCCGACAGGACTATAAAGATACCAGGCGTTTCCCCCTGGAAGCTCCCTCGTGCGCT
CTCCTGTTCCGACCCTGCCGCTTACCGGATACCTGTCCGCCTTTCTCCCTTCGGGAAGCGTGGCGCTTTC
TCATAGCTCACGCTGTAGGTATCTCAGTTCGGTGTAGGTCGTTCGCTCCAAGCTGGGCTGTGTGCACGAA
CCCCCCGTTCAGCCCGACCGCTGCGCCTTATCCGGTAACTATCGTCTTGAGTCCAACCCGGTAAGACACG
ACTTATCGCCACTGGCAGCAGCCACTGGTAACAGGATTAGCAGAGCGAGGTATGTAGGCGGTGCTACAGA
GTTCTTGAAGTGGTGGCCTAACTACGGCTACACTAGAAGAACAGTATTTGGTATCTGCGCTCTGCTGAAG
CCAGTTACCTTCGGAAAAAGAGTTGGTAGCTCTTGATCCGGCAAACAAACCACCGCTGGTAGCGGTTTTT
TTGTTTGCAAGCAGCAGATTACGCGCAGAAAAAAAGGATCTCAAGAAGATCCTTTGATCTTTTCTACGGG
GTCTGACGCTCAGTGGAACGAAAACTCACGTTAAGGGATTTTGGTCATGAGATTATCAAAAAGGATCTTC
ACCTAGATCCTTTTAAATTAAAAATGAAGTTTTAAATCAATCTAAAGTATATATGAGTAAACTTGGTCTG
ACAGTTACCAATGCTTAATCAGTGAGGCACCTATCTCAGCGATCTGTCTATTTCGTTCATCCATAGTTGC
CTGACTCCCCGTCGTGTAGATAACTACGATACGGGAGGGCTTACCATCTGGCCCCAGTGCTGCAATGATA
CCGCGAGACCCACGCTCACCGGCTCCAGATTTATCAGCAATAAACCAGCCAGCCGGAAGGGCCGAGCGCA
GAAGTGGTCCTGCAACTTTATCCGCCTCCATCCAGTCTATTAATTGTTGCCGGGAAGCTAGAGTAAGTAG
TTCGCCAGTTAATAGTTTGCGCAACGTTGTTGCCATTGCTACAGGCATCGTGGTGTCACGCTCGTCGTTT
GGTATGGCTTCATTCAGCTCCGGTTCCCAACGATCAAGGCGAGTTACATGATCCCCCATGTTGTGCAAAA
AAGCGGTTAGCTCCTTCGGTCCTCCGATCGTTGTCAGAAGTAAGTTGGCCGCAGTGTTATCACTCATGGT
TATGGCAGCACTGCATAATTCTCTTACTGTCATGCCATCCGTAAGATGCTTTTCTGTGACTGGTGAGTAC
TCAACCAAGTCATTCTGAGAATAGTGTATGCGGCGACCGAGTTGCTCTTGCCCGGCGTCAATACGGGATA
ATACCGCGCCACATAGCAGAACTTTAAAAGTGCTCATCATTGGAAAACGTTCTTCGGGGCGAAAACTCTC
AAGGATCTTACCGCTGTTGAGATCCAGTTCGATGTAACCCACTCGTGCACCCAACTGATCTTCAGCATCT
TTTACTTTCACCAGCGTTTCTGGGTGAGCAAAAACAGGAAGGCAAAATGCCGCAAAAAAGGGAATAAGGG
CGACACGGAAATGTTGAATACTCATACTCTTCCTTTTTCAATATTATTGAAGCATTTATCAGGGTTATTG
TCTCATGAGCGGATACATATTTGAATGTATTTAGAAAAATAAACAAATAGGGGTTCCGCGCACATTTCCC
CGAAAAGTGCCACCTGACGTC
