>Addgene plasmid #66283 | FPR1-Tango | depositor partial sequence | sequence record 113180 | FPR1
ATGGAGACCAATAGCAGCCTGCCTACAAATATTTCAGGGGGGACGCCGGCCGTCAGCGCAGGCTATCTGT
TCTTGGACATTATCACTTACTTGGTCTTCGCAGTGACATTTGTGCTCGGAGTACTTGGGAATGGGCTTGT
GATCTGGGTCGCAGGCTTTAGGATGACCCACACCGTGACCACCATATCCTATCTGAACCTGGCTGTGGCA
GATTTCTGCTTTACTTCTACCCTTCCCTTTTTTATGGTGCGAAAGGCCATGGGCGGACATTGGCCTTTCG
GCTGGTTTCTGTGTAAGTTTGTTTTCACCATTGTCGACATTAACCTGTTCGGTAGCGTGTTCCTCATCGC
TCTGATAGCCCTGGACCGCTGCGTGTGTGTCCTTCATCCCGTCTGGACTCAGAATCACCGAACCGTGTCC
CTGGCCAAGAAAGTCATCATTGGCCCATGGGTGATGGCGCTGCTGCTGACCCTCCCTGTTATTATCCGAG
TCACCACAGTCCCGGGAAAGACCGGCACCGTCGCTTGCACATTTAATTTCTCTCCCTGGACAAATGACCC
CAAAGAAAGAATCAATGTCGCCGTGGCCATGTTGACCGTGCGCGGGATAATAAGATTCATCATTGGTTTC
TCCGCCCCAATGTCTATAGTGGCCGTGAGCTACGGCCTCATAGCCACGAAGATACACAAACAGGGACTGA
TCAAGTCCAGCAGACCTCTCCGGGTGCTGAGTTTCGTTGCTGCCGCATTTTTCCTGTGCTGGAGCCCTTA
TCAGGTCGTGGCCCTTATTGCAACTGTGCGGATAAGGGAACTGCTGCAGGGTATGTATAAGGAAATCGGC
ATTGCCGTGGATGTAACAAGTGCTCTGGCATTTTTTAACTCTTGTCTTAATCCAATGCTGTATGTGTTTA
TGGGACAGGACTTTCGGGAACGACTCATTCACGCACTGCCAGCCTCCCTGGAAAGGGCTCTGACCGAAGA
CTCTACGCAGACGAGTGACACTGCTACTAACAGTACCCTGCCCAGTGCGGAAGTTGAGCTCCAGGCTAAG
