>Addgene plasmid #66283 | FPR1-Tango | addgene partial sequence | sequence record 117138 | CMV-F 5'-CGCAAATGGGCGGTAGGCGTG-3'
TCTCTGGCTAACTAGAGAACCCACTGCTTACTGGCTTATCGAAATTAATACGACTCACTATAGGGAGACC
CAAGCTGGCTAGCGTTTAAACTTAAGCTTGGTACCGAGCTCGGATCCACTAGTCCAGTGTGGTGGAATTC
TGCAGATATCCAGCACAGTGGCGGCCGCGCCACCATGAAGACGATCATCGCCCTGAGCTACATCTTCTGC
CTGGTATTCGCCGACTACAAGGACGATGATGACGCCAGCATCGATATGGAGACCAATAGCAGCCTGCCTA
CAAATATTTCAGGGGGGACGCCGGCCGTCAGCGCAGGCTATCTGTTCTTGGACATTATCACTTACTTGGT
CTTCGCAGTGACATTTGTGCTCGGAGTACTTGGGAATGGGCTTGTGATCTGGGTCGCAGGCTTTAGGATG
ACCCACACCGTGACCACCATATCCTATCTGAACCTGGCTGTGGCAGATTTCTGCTTTACTTCTACCCTTC
CCTTTTTTATGGTGCGAAAGGCCATGGGCGGACATTGGCCTTTCGGCTGGTTTCTGTGTAAGTTTGTTTT
CACCATTGTCGACATTAACCTGTTCGGTAGCGTGTTCCTCATCGCTCTGATAGCCCTGGACCGCTGCGTG
TGTGTCCTTCATCCCGTCTGGACTCAGAATCACCGAACCGTGTCCCTGGCCAAGAAAGTCATCATTGGCC
CATGGGTGATGGCGCTGCTGCTGACCCTCCCTGTTATTATCCGAGTCACCACAGTCCCGGGAAAGACCGG
CACCGTCGCTTGCACATTTAATTTCTCTCCCTGGACAAATGACCCCAAAGAAAGAATCAATGTCGCCGTG
GCCATGTTGACCGTGCGCGGGATAATAAGATTCATCATTGGTTTCTCCGCCCCAATGTCTATAGTGGCCG
TGAGCTACGGCCTCATAGCCACGAAGATACACAAACAGGGACTGATCAAGTCCAGCAGACCTCTCCGGGT
GCTGAGTTTCGTTGCTGCCGCATTTTTCCTGTGCTGGAGCCCTTATCAGGTCGTGGCCCTTATTGCAACT
GTGCGGATAAGGGAACTGCTGCAGGGTATGTATAAGGAAATCGGCATTGCCG
