>Addgene plasmid #66283 | FPR1-Tango | addgene partial sequence | sequence record 117792 | Tet-R 5'-GGCGAGTTTACGGGTTGTTA-3'
CTCTAATGCGCTGTTAATCACTTTACTTTTATCTAATCTTAGCTGGAAGTACAGGTTCTCACCGGTCGAT
GAAGTGTCCTTGGCCAGGGAGGAGCTGGCGGTGGTGCAGGACTCATCTTGGGGACCCAGGCTGGGTGGGG
TGCGTCCACCGGTATCGATCTTAGCCTGGAGCTCAACTTCCGCACTGGGCAGGGTACTGTTAGTAGCAGT
GTCACTCGTCTGCGTAGAGTCTTCGGTCAGAGCCCTTTCCAGGGAGGCTGGCAGTGCGTGAATGAGTCGT
TCCCGAAAGTCCTGTCCCATAAACACATACAGCATTGGATTAAGACAAGAGTTAAAAAATGCCAGAGCAC
TTGTTACATCCACGGCAATGCCGATTTCCTTATACATACCCTGCAGCAGTTCCCTTATCCGCACAGTTGC
AATAAGGGCCACGACCTGATAAGGGCTCCAGCACAGGAAAAATGCGGCAGCAACGAAACTCAGCACCCGG
AGAGGTCTGCTGGACTTGATCAGTCCCTGTTTGTGTATCTTCGTGGCTATGAGGCCGTAGCTCACGGCCA
CTATAGACATTGGGGCGGAGAAACCAATGATGAATCTTATTATCCCGCGCACGGTCAACATGGCCACGGC
GACATTGATTCTTTCTTTGGGGTCATTTGTCCAGGGAGAGAAATTAAATGTGCAAGCGACGGTGCCGGTC
TTTCCCGGGACTGTGGTGACTCGGATAATAACAGGGAGGGTCAGCAGCAGCGCCATCACCCATGGGCCAA
TGATGACTTTCTTGGCCAGGGACACGGTTCGGTGATTCTGAGTCCAGACGGGATGAAGGACACACACGCA
GCGGTCCAGGGCTATCAGAGCGATGAGGAACACGCTACCGAACAGGTTAATGTCGACAATGGTGAAAACA
AACTTACACAGAAACCAGCCGAAAGGCCAATGTCCGCCCATGGCCTTTCGCACCATAAAAAAGGGAAGGG
TAGAAGTAAAGCAGAAATCTGCCACAGCCAGGTTCAGATAGGATATGGTGGTCACGGTGTGGGTCATCCT
AAA
